>Addgene plasmid #35218 | psen2_R (OZ578) | depositor partial sequence | sequence record 42874 | psen2_R (OZ578) sequence 270 bps
TCTAGACCCGGGGAGCGCCCCTTCCAGTGTCGCATTTGCATGCGGAACTTTTCGGACGACGCGAACCTTA
GGCGCCATACCCGTACTCATACCGGTGAAAAACCGTTTCAGTGTCGGATCTGTATGCGAAATTTCTCCCG
GCAGGACGACTTGACCCGCCATCTACGTACGCACACCGGCGAGAAGCCATTCCAATGCCGAATATGCATG
CGCAACTTCAGTCGGATCGACAACCTGGGGAGGCACCTAAAAACCCACCTGAGGGGATCC
