>Addgene plasmid #35218 | psen2_R (OZ578) | addgene partial sequence | sequence record 44576 | OK-61
AAAATCCAAGCTTTGGCGGCCGCTGACTACAAAGACGATGATGACAAATCTAGACCCGGGGAGCGCCCCT
TCCAGTGTCGCATTTGCATGCGGAACTTTTCGGACGACGCGAACCTTAGGCGCCATACCCGTACTCATAC
CGGTGAAAAACCGTTTCAGTGTCGGATCTGTATGCGAAATTTCTCCCGGCAGGACGACTTGACCCGCCAT
CTACGTACGCACACCGGCGAGAAGCCATTCCAATGCCGAATATGCATGCGCAACTTCAGTCGGATCGACA
ACCTGGGGAGGCACCTAAAAACCCACCTGAGGGGATCCTCTGCACAGTAGTAACTAGAGACTAGAAAAAG
GCCGACAAGTCCCGCTCCGCTGAAGATCCTGGCGTAATAGCGAAGAGGCCCGCACCGATCGCCCTTCCCA
ACAGTTGCGCAGCCTGAATGGCGAATGGG
[124 nt withheld, positions 450-573]
C
[91 nt withheld, positions 575-665]
A
[49 nt withheld, positions 667-715]
CCTTTGACGTTGGAGTCCACGTTCTTT
[37 nt withheld, positions 743-779]
ACCCTATCTCGGTCTATTCTTTTGATTTATAAGGGATTT
