[The description below was written by a language model from this plasmid's Addgene catalogue record.]
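Description:
psen2_R (OZ578) is a low-copy bacterial plasmid built on the MG414 backbone (about 5.5 kb without insert) and classed as a zebrafish targeting reagent. It carries a roughly 270 bp insert encoding an engineered zinc finger array, cloned between XbaI and BamHI sites that both remain intact, so the array can be excised again. The plasmid is selected with kanamycin and must be propagated in a host carrying the lacIq allele of the lac repressor. This requirement suggests that array expression is under lac-type control, although the record does not name the promoter or the origin of replication.

The array was produced by the OPEN (Oligomerized Pool Engineering) selection approach and recognises one nine-base-pair half-site, the "right" half, of a target in the zebrafish presenilin 2 gene (psen2). The plasmid contains no psen2 sequence itself. It also has no nuclease domain. To make a working zinc finger nuclease, the array has to be subcloned into a separate ZFN expression vector that supplies FokI. The choice of vector depends on whether the spacer between the half-sites is 5–6 bp or 7 bp, and some of these vectors carry FokI mutations that enforce heterodimer formation. The resulting nuclease must then be paired with one made from the complementary left-half plasmid, psen2_L, to introduce targeted mutations at the locus.

In a bacterial two-hybrid assay the array gave about 22-fold activation on its intended site. The depositor notes that it had not been tested as a nuclease for inducing mutations in zebrafish.
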