Addgene plasmid #35218: psen2_R (OZ578)
Depositing lab: Keith Joung. Depositing organization: Massachusetts General Hospital. Publication: Rapid "open-source" engineering of customized zinc-finger nucleases for highly efficient gene modification. Maeder ML, Thibodeau-Beganny S, Osiak A, Wright DA, Anthony RM, Eichtinger M, Jiang T, Foley JE, Winfrey RJ, Townsend JA, Unger-Wallace E, Sander JD, Muller-Lerch F, Fu F, Pearlberg J, Goebel C, Dassie JP, Pruett-Miller SM, Porteus MH, Sgroi DC, Iafrate AJ, Dobbs D, McCray PB, Cathomen T, Voytas DF, Joung JK. Mol Cell. 2008 Jul 25. 31(2):294-301. 10.1016/j.molcel.2008.06.016 PubMed 18657511.
Backbone
  Vector backbone: MG414
  Backbone size w/o insert (bp): 5493
  Vector type: Zebrafish Targeting
Growth in bacteria
  Bacterial resistance: Kanamycin, 50 μg/mL
  Growth temperature: 37°C
  Growth strain: XL1 Blue
  Growth instructions: Requires a bacterial strain such as XL1 Blue, that expresses the lacIq allele of lac repressor
  Copy number: Low Copy
Gene/Insert
  Gene/Insert name: Zinc finger array targeting psen2 (alt name: psen2)
  Species: D. rerio (zebrafish)
  Insert size (bp): 270
  Entrez Gene: psen2 (a.k.a. CH73-233A22.5, pre2, zf-PS2)
  Cloning method: Restriction Enzyme; 5′ cloning site XbaI (not destroyed); 3′ cloning site BamHI (not destroyed)
  Sequencing primers: 5′ OK.61 GGGTAGTACGATGACGGAACCTGTC
Terms and licenses: Academic/Nonprofit Terms; Industry Terms: Not Available to Industry
Depositor comments: This plasmid encodes a zinc finger array targeting half of a target sequence in the zebrafish gene psen2. Please note that this plasmid does NOT contain the psen2 sequence. Users must order the complementary plasmid psen2_L (OZ577) [Addgene plasmid 35217] in order to create a zinc finger nuclease (ZFN) pair to introduce targeted mutations into this specific zebrafish gene. Users will also need to clone the zinc finger (ZF) insert of this plasmid into a zinc finger nuclease (ZFN) vector to express a FOKI fusion product. Examples of possible ZFN expression vectors that can be used are: pST1374 (Addgene plasmid 13426), pMLM290/292 (Addgene plasmids 21872 & 21873), pMLM800/802 (Addgene plasmids 27202 & 27203). The difference between pMLM800/802 and pMLM290/292 is the length of the “spacer” sequence in the full ZFN target site. If the spacer is 7 bp, scientists should use pMLM800/802. If the spacer is 5 or 6 bps, scientists should use pMLM290/292. pMLM290/292 is identical to pST1374 except that it harbors two mutations in the FokI nuclease domain (Q486E, I499L; aka the “-“ mutation see Miller et al., Nat. Biotech 2007, PMID 17603475) which confers heterodimeric behavior on these domains This zinc finger array was tested for binding activity to the sequence 5'-GAGGCGGAC-3' in a bacterial two hybrid assay, and resulted in 21.8 fold activation. However, this array has not yet been tested for activity as a zinc finger nuclease (i.e. for its ability to induce mutations at the intended locus). Scientists using this zinc finger array in a publication should notify and acknowledge NIH grant number R01 GM088040 in the publication. Other Articles: "Oligomerized pool engineering (OPEN): an 'open-source' protocol for making customized zinc-finger arrays." Maeder ML et al. (Nat Protoc. 2009 Sept 17. 4(10):1471-1501. Pubmed ID: 19798082) "Targeted mutagenesis in zebrafish using customized zinc-finger nucleases." Foley JE et al. (Nat Protoc. 2009 Dec 3. 4(12):1855-1867. Pubmed ID: 20010934)
How to cite: psen2_R (OZ578) was a gift from Keith Joung (Addgene plasmid # 35218 ; http://n2t.net/addgene:35218 ; RRID:Addgene_35218)
